Addgene plasmid #158510: pZA32
Purpose: In planta gene expression of Golden gate compatible N. benthamiana ZAR1 D481V/L17E-4xMyc. Km plant selection marker.
Depositing lab: Sophien Kamoun. Depositing organization: Sainsbury Laboratory, Norwich. Publication: A vector system for fast-forward studies of the HOPZ-ACTIVATED RESISTANCE1 (ZAR1) resistosome in the model plant Nicotiana benthamiana. Harant A, Pai H, Sakai T, Kamoun S, Adachi H. Plant Physiol. 2022 Jan 20;188(1):70-80. doi: 10.1093/plphys/kiab471. PubMed 34633454.
Backbone
  Vector backbone: pICH86988
  Backbone manufacturer: https://www.addgene.org/48076/
  Vector type: Plant Expression
Growth in bacteria
  Bacterial resistance: Kanamycin, 50 μg/mL
  Growth temperature: 37°C
  Growth strain: DH5alpha
  Copy number: High Copy
Gene/Insert
  Gene/Insert name: ZAR1-4xMyc
  Species: N. benthamiana
  Mutation: L17E, D481V
  Tag / fusion protein: 4xMyc (C terminal on insert)
  Cloning method: Restriction Enzyme; 5′ cloning site Unknown (unknown if destroyed)
Terms and licenses: Academic/Nonprofit Terms; Industry Terms: Not Available to Industry
How to cite: pZA32 was a gift from Sophien Kamoun (Addgene plasmid # 158510 ; http://n2t.net/addgene:158510 ; RRID:Addgene_158510)
