[The description below was written by a language model from this plasmid's Addgene catalogue record and pLannotate feature annotations shown in this document.]
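Description:
pZA32 is a binary T-DNA plant expression plasmid built on the Golden Gate-compatible backbone pICH86988, intended for Agrobacterium-mediated gene expression in planta. It is about 11.1 kb. The backbone carries a high-copy ColE1/pUC-type origin for propagation in E. coli and the pVS1 replication module (oriV, RepA and the StaA stability protein), which supports maintenance in Agrobacterium. An aphA-3 kanamycin resistance gene driven by a bla promoter provides bacterial selection. A short incP oriV fragment is also annotated.

Between the nopaline-type left and right border repeats lie two cassettes. The first is a plant selection marker in which the NOS promoter drives nptII (neo), followed by the NOS terminator, giving kanamycin resistance in plant cells. The second is the expression unit. It uses a CaMV 35S promoter with extended upstream CaMV sequence, which the annotation software picked up as a fragment of the viral ORF VI coding region. The TMV Ω leader follows as a translational enhancer, then the Nicotiana benthamiana ZAR1 coding sequence fused at its C terminus to a 4xMyc epitope tag, and finally the octopine synthase terminator. The feature table labels the open reading frame by homology to Arabidopsis ZAR1 (RPP13L4) and the tag as a fragment of a Myc repeat array, but the catalogue entry identifies the insert as N. benthamiana ZAR1-4xMyc.

The insert carries two substitutions, L17E and D481V. The record does not explain their functional effects. It places the plasmid within a vector system for studying the ZAR1 resistosome in N. benthamiana, and the Myc tag allows detection of the expressed protein.
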