Features (pLannotate 1.2.2; 19 found; start..end, strand, type, name):
     32..56      +  misc_feature   RB T-DNA repeat: right border repeat from nopaline C58 T-DNA
    179..767     -  rep_origin     ori: high-copy-number ColE1/pMB1/pBR322/pUC origin of replication
    938..1732    -  CDS            KanR: aminoglycoside phosphotransferase; aphA-3; confers resistance to kanamycin
   1733..1837    -  promoter       AmpR promoter: bla
   1854..1914    -  rep_origin     oriV (fragment): incP origin of replication
   2120..2314    -  rep_origin     pVS1 oriV: origin of replication for the Pseudomonas plasmid pVS1 (Heeb et al., 2000)
   2380..3453    -  CDS            pVS1 RepA: replication protein from the Pseudomonas plasmid pVS1 (Heeb et al., 2000)
   3882..4511    -  CDS            pVS1 StaA: stability protein from the Pseudomonas plasmid pVS1 (Heeb et al., 2000)
   4775..4799    +  misc_feature   LB T-DNA repeat: left border repeat from nopaline C58 T-DNA
   5009..5192    +  promoter       NOS promoter: nopaline synthase promoter NOS promoter
   5213..6004    +  CDS            neo: KKA2_KLEPN - Also known as kan, nptII. Experimental evidence at protein level: Swiss-Prot protein existence level 1. Resistance to kanamycin, neomycin, paromomycin, ribostamycin, butirosin and gentamicin B. From Klebsiella pneumoniae.
   6033..6285    +  terminator     NOS terminator: nopaline synthase terminator and poly(A) signal
   6311..7117    +  CDS            IBMP_CAMVB (fragment): Experimental evidence at protein level: Swiss-Prot protein existence level 1. Enhances the ribosomal termination-reinitiation event leading to the translation of major open reading frames on the polycistronic viral RNAs. From Cauliflower mosaic virus (strain Bari 1) (CaMV).
   7301..7646    +  promoter       CaMV 35S promoter: strong constitutive promoter from cauliflower mosaic virus
   7598..7644    +  promoter       minimal CaMV 35S promoter: minimal 35S promoter from cauliflower mosaic virus
   7675..7728    +  misc_feature   TMV Ω: translational enhancer from the tobacco mosaic virus 5'-leader sequence (Gallie et al., 1988)
   7737..10256   +  CDS            RPP13L4: R13L4_ARATH - Also known as ZAR1 From Arabidopsis thaliana (Mouse-ear cress).
  10278..10300   +  CDS            13xMyc (fragment): 13 tandem Myc epitope tags
  10408..11115   +  terminator     OCS terminator: octopine synthase terminator
>Addgene plasmid #158510 | pZA32 | addgene full sequence | sequence record 309659 | Addgene NGS Result
GGGACACGAAGTGGTTTAAACTATCAGTGTTTGACAGGATATATTGGCGGGTAAACCTAAGAGAAAAGAG
CGTTTATTAGAATAATCGGATATTTAAAAGGGCGTGAAAAGGTTTATCCGTTCGTCCATTTGTATGTGCC
AACCACAGGAACCGTAAAAAGGCCGCGTTGCTGGCGTTTTTCCATAGGCTCCGCCCCCCTGACGAGCATC
ACAAAAATCGACGCTCAAGTCAGAGGTGGCGAAACCCGACAGGACTATAAAGATACCAGGCGTTTCCCCC
TGGAAGCTCCCTCGTGCGCTCTCCTGTTCCGACCCTGCCGCTTACCGGATACCTGTCCGCCTTTCTCCCT
TCGGGAAGCGTGGCGCTTTCTCATAGCTCACGCTGTAGGTATCTCAGTTCGGTGTAGGTCGTTCGCTCCA
AGCTGGGCTGTGTGCACGAACCCCCCGTTCAGCCCGACCGCTGCGCCTTATCCGGTAACTATCGTCTTGA
GTCCAACCCGGTAAGACACGACTTATCGCCACTGGCAGCAGCCACTGGTAACAGGATTAGCAGAGCGAGG
TATGTAGGCGGTGCTACAGAGTTCTTGAAGTGGTGGCCTAACTACGGCTACACTAGAAGGACAGTATTTG
GTATCTGCGCTCTGCTGAAGCCAGTTACCTTCGGAAAAAGAGTTGGTAGCTCTTGATCCGGCAAACAAAC
CACCGCTGGTAGCGGTGGTTTTTTTGTTTGCAAGCAGCAGATTACGCGCAGAAAAAAAGGATCTCAAGAA
GATCCTTTGATCTTTTCTACGGGGTCTGACGCTCAGTGGAACGAAAACTCACGTTAAGGGATTTTGGTCA
TGAGATTATCAAAAAGGATCTTCACCTAGATCCTTTTAAATTAAAAATGAAGTTTTAAATCAATCTAAAG
TATATATGAGTAAACTTGGTCTGACAGCTAAAACAATTCATCCAGTAAAATATAATATTTTATTTTCTCC
CAATCAGGCTTGATCCCCAGTAAGTCAAAAAATAGCTCGACATACTGTTCTTCCCCGATATCCTCCCTGA
TCGACCGGACGCAGAAGGCAATGTCATACCACTTGTCCGCCCTGCCGCTTCTCCCAAGATCAATAAAGCC
ACTTACTTTGCCATCTTTCACAAAGATGTTGCTGTCTCCCAGGTCGCCGTGGGAAAAGACAAGTTCCTCT
TCGGGCTTTTCCGTCTTTAAAAAATCATACAGCTCGCGCGGATCTTTAAATGGAGTGTCCTCTTCCCAGT
TTTCGCAATCCACATCGGCCAGATCGTTATTCAGTAAGTAATCCAATTCGGCTAAGCGGCTGTCTAAGCT
ATTCGTATAGGGACAATCCGATATGTCGATGGAGTGAAAGAGCCTGATGCACTCCGCATACAGCTCGATA
ATCTTTTCAGGGCTTTGTTCATCTTCATACTCTTCCGAGCAAAGGACGCCATCGGCCTCACTCATGAGCA
GATTGCTCCAGCCATCATGCCGTTCAAAGTGCAGGACCTTTGGAACAGGCAGCTTTCCTTCCAGCCATAG
CATCATGTCCTTTTCCCGTTCCACATCATAGGTGGTCCCTTTATACCGGCTGTCCGTCATTTTTAAATAT
AGGTTTTCATTTTCTCCCACCAGCTTATATACCTTAGCAGGAGACATTCCTTCCGTATCTTTTGCGCAGC
GGTATTTTTCGATCAGTTTTTTCAATTCCGGTGATATTCTCATTTTAGCCATACTCTTCCTTTTTCAATA
TTATTGAAGCATTTATCAAGGTTATTGTCTCATGAGCGGATACATATTTGAATGTATTTAGAAAAATAAA
CAAATAGGGGTTCCGCGCACGAATTGGCCAGCGCTGCCATTTTTGGGGTGAGGCCGTTCGCGGCCGAGGG
GCGCAGCCCCTGGGGGGATGGGAGCTCGGTGCCTTGATGTGGGCGCCGGCGGTCGAGTGGCGACGGCGCG
GCTTGTCCGCGCCCTGGTAGATTGCCTGGCCGTAGGCCAGCCATTTTTGAGCGGCCAGCGGCCGCGATAG
GCCGACGCGAAGCGGCGGGGCGTAGGGAGCGCAGCGACCGAAGGGTAGGCGCTTTTTGCAGCTCTTCGGC
TGTGCGCTGGCCAGACAGTTATGCACAGGCCAGGCGGGTTTTAAGAGTTTTAATAAGTTTTAAAGAGTTT
TAGGCGGAAAAATCGCCTTTTTTCTCTTTTATATCAGTCACTTACATGTGTGACCGGTTCCCAATGTACG
GCTTTGGGTTCCCAATGTACGGGTTCCGGTTCCCAATGTACGGCTTTGGGTTCCCAATGTACGTGCTATC
CACAGGAAAGAAGCTTTTTCGACCTTTTTCCCCTGCTAGGGCAATTTGCCCTAGCATCTGCTCCGTACAT
TAGGAACCGGCGGATGCTTCGCCCTCGATCAGGTTGCGGTAGCGCATGACTAGGATCGGGCCAGCCTGCC
CCGCCTCCTCCTTCAAATCGTACTCCGGCAGGTCATTTGACCCGATCAGCTTGCGCACGGTGAAACAGAA
CTTCTTGAACTCTCCGGCGCTGCCACTGCGTTCGTAGATCGTCTTGAACAACCATCTGGCTTCTGCCTTG
CCTGCGGCGCGGCGTGCCAGGCGGTAGAGAAAACGGCCGATGCCGGGATCGATCAAAAAGTAATCGGGGT
GAACCGTCAGCACGTCCGGGTTCTTGCCTTCTGTGATCTCGCGGTACATCCAATCAGCTAGCTCGATCTC
GATGTACTCCGGCCGCCCGGTTTCGCTCTTTACGATCTTGTAGCGGCTAATCAAGGCTTCACCCTCGGAT
ACCGTCACCAGGCGGCCGTTCTTGGCCTTCTTCGTACGCTGCATGGCAACGTGCGTGGTGTTTAACCGAA
TGCAGGTTTCTACCAGGTCGTCTTTCTGCTTTCCGCCATCGGCTCGCCGGCAGAACTTGAGTACGTCCGC
AACGTGTGGACGGAACACGCGGCCGGGCTTGTCTCCCTTCCCTTCCCGGTATCGGTTCATGGATTCGGTT
AGATGGGAAACCGCCATCAGTACCAGGTCGTAATCCCACACACTGGCCATGCCGGCCGGCCCTGCGGAAA
CCTCTACGTGCCCGTCTGGAAGCTCGTAGCGGATCACCTCGCCAGCTCGTCGGTCACGCTTCGACAGACG
GAAAACGGCCACGTCCATGATGCTGCGACTATCGCGGGTGCCCACGTCATAGAGCATCGGAACGAAAAAA
TCTGGTTGCTCGTCGCCCTTGGGCGGCTTCCTAATCGACGACGCACCGGCTGCCGGCGGTTGCCGGGATT
CTTTGCGGATTCGATCAGCGGCCGCTTGCCACGATTCACCGGGGCGTGCTTCTGCCTCGATGCGTTGCCG
CTGGGCGGCCTGCGCGGCCTTCAACTTCTCCACCAGGTCATCACCCAGCGCCGCGCCGATTTGTACCGGG
CCGGATGGTTTGCGACCGCTCACGCCGATTCCTCGGGCTTGGGGGTTCCAGTGCCATTGCAGGGCCGGCA
GACAACCCAGCCGCTTACGCCTGGCCAACCGCCCGTTCCTCCACACATGGGGCATTCCACGGCGTCGGTG
CCTGGTTGTTCTTGATTTTCCATGCCGCCTCCTTTAGCCGCTAAAATTCATCTACTCATTTATTCATTTG
CTCATTTACTCTGGTAGCTGCGCGATGTATTCAGATAGCAGCTCGGTAATGGTCTTGCCTTGGCGTACCG
CGTACATCTTCAGCTTGGTGTGATCCTCCGCCGGCAACTGAAAGTTGACCCGCTTCATGGCTGGCGTGTC
TGCCAGGCTGGCCAACGTTGCAGCCTTGCTGCTGCGTGCGCTCGGACGGCCGGCACTTAGCGTGTTTGTG
CTTTTGCTCATTTTCTCTTTACCTCATTAACTCAAATGAGTTTTGATTTAATTTCAGCGGCCAGCGCCTG
GACCTCGCGGGCAGCGTCGCCCTCGGGTTCTGATTCAAGAACGGTTGTGCCGGCGGCGGCAGTGCCTGGG
TAGCTCACGCGCTGCGTGATACGGGACTCAAGAATGGGCAGCTCGTACCCGGCCAGCGCCTCGGCAACCT
CACCGCCGATGCGCGTGCCTTTGATCGCCCGCGACACGACAAAGGCCGCTTGTAGCCTTCCATCCGTGAC
CTCAATGCGCTGCTTAACCAGCTCCACCAGGTCGGCGGTGGCCCATATGTCGTAAGGGCTTGGCTGCACC
GGAATCAGCACGAAGTCGGCTGCCTTGATCGCGGACACAGCCAAGTCCGCCGCCTGGGGCGCTCCGTCGA
TCACTACGAAGTCGCGCCGGCCGATGGCCTTCACGTCGCGGTCAATCGTCGGGCGGTCGATGCCGACAAC
GGTTAGCGGTTGATCTTCCCGCACGGCCGCCCAATCGCGGGCACTGCCCTGGGGATCGGAATCGACTAAC
AGAACATCGGCCCCGGCGAGTTGCAGGGCGCGGGCTAGATGGGTTGCGATGGTCGTCTTGCCTGACCCGC
CTTTCTGGTTAAGTACAGCGATAACCTTCATGCGTTCCCCTTGCGTATTTGTTTATTTACTCATCGCATC
ATATACGCAGCGACCGCATGACGCAAGCTGTTTTACTCAAATACACATCACCTTTTTAGACGGCGGCGCT
CGGTTTCTTCAGCGGCCAAGCTGGCCGGCCAGGCCGCCAGCTTGGCATCAGACAAACCGGCCAGGATTTC
ATGCAGCCGCACGGCTGATGGGCTGCCTGTATCGAGTGGTGATTTTGTGCCGAGCTGCCGGTCGGGGAGC
TGTTGGCTGGCTGGTGGCAGGATATATTGTGGTGTAAACAAATTGACGCTTAGACAACTTAATAACACAT
TGCGGACGTTTTTAATGTACTGGGGTGGATGCAGTGGGCCCCACTCTGTGTGCCGAATTCGGATCCGGAG
AGCGGAGAATTAAGGGAGTCACGTTATGACCCCCGCCGATGACGCGGGACAAGCCGTTTTACGTTTGGAA
CTGACAGAACCGCAACGTTGAAGGAGCCACTCAGCCGCGGGTTTCTGGAGTTTAATGAGCTAAGCACATA
CGTCAGAAACCATTATTGCGCGTTCAAAAGTCGCCTAAGGTCACTATCAGCTAGCAAATATTTCTTGTCA
AAAATGCTCCACTGACGTTCCATAAATTCCCCTCGGTATCCAATTAGAGTCTCATATTCACTCTCAATCC
AAATAATCTGCACCGGATCTGGATCGTTTCGCATGATTGAACAAGATGGATTGCACGCAGGTTCTCCGGC
CGCTTGGGTGGAGAGGCTATTCGGCTATGACTGGGCACAACAGACAATCGGCTGCTCTGATGCCGCCGTG
TTCCGGCTGTCAGCGCAGGGGCGCCCGGTTCTTTTTGTCAAGACCGACCTGTCCGGTGCCCTGAATGAAC
TCCAGGACGAGGCAGCGCGGCTATCGTGGCTGGCCACGACGGGCGTTCCTTGCGCAGCTGTGCTCGACGT
TGTCACTGAAGCGGGAAGGGACTGGCTGCTATTGGGCGAAGTGCCGGGGCAGGATCTCCTGTCATCTCAC
CTTGCTCCTGCCGAGAAAGTATCCATCATGGCTGATGCAATGCGGCGGCTGCATACGCTTGATCCGGCTA
CCTGCCCATTCGACCACCAAGCGAAACATCGCATCGAGCGAGCACGTACTCGGATGGAAGCCGGTCTTGT
CGATCAGGATGATCTGGACGAAGAGCATCAGGGGCTCGCGCCAGCCGAACTGTTCGCCAGGCTCAAGGCG
CGTATGCCCGACGGCGAGGATCTCGTCGTGACTCATGGCGATGCCTGCTTGCCGAATATCATGGTGGAAA
ATGGCCGCTTTTCTGGATTCATCGACTGTGGCCGGCTGGGTGTGGCGGACCGCTATCAGGACATAGCGTT
GGCTACCCGTGATATTGCTGAAGAGCTTGGCGGCGAATGGGCTGACCGCTTCCTCGTGCTTTACGGTATC
GCCGCTCCCGATTCGCAGCGCATCGCCTTCTATCGCCTTCTTGACGAGTTCTTCTGAGCGGGTCTGGATC
TAGAGTCAAGCAGATCGTTCAAACATTTGGCAATAAAGTTTCTTAAGATTGAATCCTGTTGCCGGTCTTG
CGATGATTATCATATAATTTCTGTTGAATTACGTTAAGCATGTAATAATTAACATGTAATGCATGACGTT
ATTTATGAGATGGGTTTTTATGATTAGAGTCCCGCAATTATACATTTAATACGCGATAGAAAACAAAATA
TAGCGCGCAAACTAGGATAAATTATCGCGCGCGGTGTCATCTATGTTACTAGATCGACGCTGCAAGAATT
CAAGCTTGGAGGAATTCCAATCCCACAAAAATCTGAGCTTAACAGCACAGTTGCTCCTCTCAGAGCAGAA
TCGGGTATTCAACACCCTCATATCAACTACTACGTTGTGTATAACGGTCCACATGCCGGTATATACGATG
ACTGGGGTTGTACAAAGGCGGCAACAAACGGCGTTCCCGGAGTTGCACACAAGAAATTTGCCACTATTAC
AGAGGCAAGAGCAGCAGCTGACGCGTACACAACAAGTCAGCAAACAGACAGGTTGAACTTCATCCCCAAA
GGAGAAGCTCAACTCAAGCCCAAGAGCTTTGCTAAGGCCCTAACAAGCCCACCAAAGCAAAAAGCCCACT
GGCTCACGCTAGGAACCAAAAGGCCCAGCAGTGATCCAGCCCCAAAAGAGATCTCCTTTGCCCCGGAGAT
TACAATGGACGATTTCCTCTATCTTTACGATCTAGGAAGGAAGTTCGAAGGTGAAGGTGACGACACTATG
TTCACCACTGATAATGAGAAGGTTAGCCTCTTCAATTTCAGAAAGAATGCTGACCCACAGATGGTTAGAG
AGGCCTACGCAGCAAGTCTCATCAAGACGATCTACCCGAGTAACAATCTCCAGGAGATCAAATACCTTCC
CAAGAAGGTTAAAGATGCAGTCAAAAGATTCAGGACTAATTGCATCAAGAACACAGAGAAAGACATATTT
CTCAAGATCAGAAGTACTATTCCAGTATGGACGATTCAAGGCTTGCTTCATAAACCAAGGCAAGTAATAG
AGATTGGAGTCTCTAAAAAGGTAGTTCCTACTGAATCTAAGGCCATGCATGGAGTCTAAGATTCAAATCG
AGGATCTAACAGAACTCGCCGTCAAGACTGGCGAACAGTTCATACAGAGTCTTTTACGACTCAATGACAA
GAAGAAAATCTTCGTCAACATGGTGGAGCACGACACTCTGGTCTACTCCAAAAATGTCAAAGATACAGTC
TCAGAAGATCAAAGGGCTATTGAGACTTTTCAACAAAGGATAATTTCGGGAAACCTCCTCGGATTCCATT
GCCCAGCTATCTGTCACTTCATCGAAAGGACAGTAGAAAAGGAAGGTGGCTCCTACAAATGCCATCATTG
CGATAAAGGAAAGGCTATCATTCAAGATCTCTCTGCCGACAGTGGTCCCAAAGATGGACCCCCACCCACG
AGGAGCATCGTGGAAAAAGAAGAGGTTCCAACCACGTCTACAAAGCAAGTGGATTGATGTGACATCTCCA
CTGACGTAAGGGATGACGCACAATCCCACTATCCTTCGCAAGACCCTTCCTCTATATAAGGAAGTTCATT
TCATTTGGAGAGGACACGCTCGAGTATAAGAGCTCATTTTTACAACAATTACCAACAACAACAAACAACA
AACAACATTACAATTACATTTACAATTATCGATACAATGGTGGATGCGGTGGTCACTGTATTCTTGGAGA
AACTTCTGCATGTTGAAACAGAGGAGAGTAGGTTTCTTACTAAATACAGACAGCAGTTTGAAAAACTGAA
GAACGAGCTGCTATTCATGCAAAGCTTTCTCAAAGATGCAGAGAGGCTCAAGAGGAAAAACAACACCCTT
AAAGGAGTCATGTCCTGTTTGCGAGACTTAATCTTTGAAGCTGAAGAGATACTTGAGGACTGCCAGAATC
AATCTGCAGATAGCGATCGGGCTACTACATGCTTCCATCCTAAAAGGCTCTCTCTTCGCCATCAAACTGG
GAAGTGCCTTGCTAAAATCAATGACAGAATCTCGGAGATAAAGCAAAACATTTCAACATATCTTGGAGTA
CCACTTCTCGAAGAAGGAAGTATGGAGGCACACAATAATCTAATGTCAAGATGGACTTCTTCCCTTTATG
ACCACACTCAGGTAGTTGGTTTGGAAGGTGACACTGAGAAGATAAAGGATTGGCTATTTGAAGCAAGAGA
TGGTTTACTTACCATTGCATTTGTGGGTATGGGAGGACTTGGTAAAACCACTCTTGCTCAGAAAGTTTTC
AATGACAAAAGGGTGGAGGATCACTTGGAGAGGAGGATTTGGGTGTCTGTTTCTCAAACATTTACTGAGG
AACAAGTCATGAGAAGCATATTGAGGAGTTTAGGAGATGCATGTGTTGGTGATGACCAGTGTGAACTGTT
AAGAAAAATAAACCAGTACCTTTTGGGAAAGAGGTTTTTGATTGTTATGGATGATGTTTGGAGCTGGGAC
AATGCCTGGTGGCAAAAAATCTATACTGGACTGCCCAAAGGAAATGGGAGCACTGTTATTGTAACAACGA
GAAATGAGCTAGTCGCTCGCAAGATGGGAGTTACAGAAGCAAGAATACATTGGCCAAAATTCCTCAATGA
GCACTACAGTTGGTTACTATTCCGGAAGATTGCATTTGCAGGAAGTGCAGGTGAATGCCATTTCCCCGAG
TTGGAGGACGTGGGAAAGGAGATTGTGGAAAAATGCAAGGGACTTCCTTTAGCAATCAAAGCAGTAGGAG
GAGTGATGCTTTGCAAGCCATCTTACTATCACGAATGGAGGCGTATTTCAAATCATTTCCGTGATGAATT
GAAAGAAAATGATGACTCAGTGATGGCCTCACTACAGTTGAGCTATGATGAACTCCCTCCTTACTTGAAA
TCCTGTTTCCTCTGTTTTTCACTCTTTCCTGAGGATTGTGTCATACCAAAAGACCAACTGATCCGTTGGT
GGATTGGAGAAGGTTTCATACCTCTGAGAAGTGGTAGGTTATCGACTGAAGTGGGAGAAGATTGTTTCTC
ACAACTATCCAATCGGTGTTTGATAGAAGTTGTTGATAAGGCTTACAATGGTGTGATCCACACATGCAAA
ATGCATGTTATGGTTCGTGACTTGGTGATCAAATTAGCCGAGGATGATGCATTTTTCACCCCAGCTGATG
CAACTTGTCGGCATTTGGGTATTAAGAGTGAGATGAATTGGAAGCAACTATTGAGCAATCAAAAATTACG
AGCACTGCTAACAACCACCAAGAGTGGTGAAGTTAACAAAATCCATTCCGACATTGCCAAGAAGCTGTGC
AAGAGTCGACACCTCCAAGTATTGGATCTGTCAAAATCAATTTTCGATGTGCCTCTTTCAAGTTTGTTGG
AAGGAATTGGATCTGCTAAGCAGCTCACTTATCTCAGTTTAAGCAATACACATCCAATGATTGGAGTTCC
AGCTTCCATATCCAAGCTTGAAAAATTACAGATTTTGGATTTCAGCTATTGCCAAAATATGAAAATGCTC
CCCTCTTGCGTTCTGACATTTGAGGAACTTGCTGTTTTGGATGTGAACAACTGTGGTTCCCTTGAGTACC
TTCCAAAAGGATTAAGTAGGCTTTCCAATCTTCAAGTATTGCTTGGGTTTAAGCCTGCAAAATTAAGCCA
ACCAGGAGGTTGTCGTATTGCTGAGCTCAGAAGCCTGACTCGACTCAGAACTCTCAGTTTAAGACTAACC
GAAAATGAGGAGATTGGAGACGATGAGGGGAACGCACTGGTAGATCTCCAAGAACTTCAATTTTTAACAA
TAAGTTGCTTTGGCAGTCAAGATAATGGACTTGCGACAAAACTTGGTAGACTTTATCCTCCACGACAACT
CCACGAGCTGATTCTCAAATTTTATCCAAGTAAGACAAGTCCTGAATGGCTTAACCCCAATCTCTCCCCC
ATGTTGCGATATTTATCAATCATCTCTGGTGATATTACACAAATGCACGAGAACTTCTGGGGTGATGGTA
GTACTGCTTGGAAAATTGAGGGCTTAATGTTGGAATCTTTATCGGATTTGAGATTGGAATGGTCAGCAAT
GCATCAAGTCATGCCTTCGTTAAGAATACTCAAGGTTAGCTGGTGCCCTGAGTTGGAGTCATTTCCAATT
GAAGATGCAGGGTTTAGAGGGGGTCTATGGAAGAAGGAAGAACATAGGAACGGTTCGGAACAAAAGTTGA
TCTCTGAAGAGGACCTTGAGCAGAAATTGATCTCTGAGGAAGATCTTGAGCAGAAGCTTATCTCAGAGGA
GGATTTGGAGCAAAAACTTATTTCTGAAGAGGACCTTTGAGCTTGTCCTGCTTTAATGAGATATGCGAGA
AGCCTATGATCGCATGATATTTGCTTTCAATTCTGTTGTGCACGTTGTAAAAAACCTGAGCATGTGTAGC
TCAGATCCTTACCGCCGGTTTCGGTTCATTCTAATGAATATATCACCCGTTACTATCGTATTTTTATGAA
TAATATTCTCCGTTCAATTTACTGATTGTACCCTACTACTTATATGTACAATATTAAAATGAAAACAATA
TATTGTGCTGAATAGGTTTATAGCGACATCTATGATAGAGCGCCACAATAACAAACAATTGCGTTTTATT
ATTACAAATCCAATTTTAAAAAAAGCGGCAGAACCGGTCAAACCTAAAAGACTGATTACATAAATCTTAT
TCAAATTTCAAAAGTGCCCCAGGGGCTAGTATCTACGACACACCGAGCGGCGAACTAATAACGCTCACTG
AAGGGAACTCCGGTTCCCCGCCGGCGCGCATGGGTGAGATTCCTTGAAGTTGAGTATTGGCCGTCCGCTC
TACCGAAAGTTACGGGCACCATTCAACCCGGTCCAGCACGGCGGCCGGGTAACCGACTTGCTGCCCCGAG
AATTATGCAGCATTTTTTTGGTGTATGTGGGCCCCAAATGAAGTGCAGGTCAAACCTTGACAGTGACGAC
AAATCGTTGGGCGGGTCCAGGGCGAATTTTGCGACAACATGTCGAGGCTCAGCAGGACCGCTACTAGAGG
ATGCACATGTGACCGA
